>Addgene plasmid #207942 | pKD004 | addgene full sequence | sequence record 415143 | Addgene NGS Result
TAACGAATTGCTCGAGCACCTGCCGATATACTTTATCCTAGTTTGCGCGCTATATTTTGTTTTCTATCGC
GTATTAAATGTATAATTGCGGGACTCTAATCATAAAAACCCATCTCATAAATAACGTCATGCATTACATG
TTAATTATTACATGCTTAACGTAATTCAACAGAAATTATATGATAATCATCGCAAGACCGGCAACAGGAT
TCAATCTTAAGAAACTTTATTGCCAAATGTTTGAACGATCTGCTTGACTCTAGATACTCACATATGCTTG
TACAGCTCGTCCATGCCGCCGGTGGAGTGGCGGCCCTCGGCGCGTTCGTACTGTTCCACGATGGTGTAGT
CCTCGTTGTGGGAGGTGATGTCCAACTTGATGTTGACGTTGTAGGCGCCGGGCAGCTGCACGGGCTTCTT
GGCCTTGTAGGTGGTCTTGACCTCAGCGTCGTAGTGGCCGCCGTCCTTCAGCTTCAGCCTCTGCTTGATC
TCGCCCTTCAGGGCGCCGTCCTCGGGGTACATCCGCTCGGAGGAGGCCTCCCAGCCCATGGTCTTCTTCT
GCATTACGGGGCCGTCGGAGGGGAAGTTGGTGCCGCGCAGCTTCACCTTGTAGATGAACTCGCCGTCCTG
CAGGGAGGAGTCCTGGGTCACGGTCACCACGCCGCCGTCCTCGAAGTTCATCACGCGCTCCCACTTGAAG
CCCTCGGGGAAGGACAGCTTCAAGTAGTCGGGGATGTCGGCGGGGTGCTTCACGTAGGCCTTGGAGCCGT
ACATGAACTGAGGGGACAGGATGTCCCAGGCGAAGGGCAGGGGGCCACCCTTGGTCACCTTCAGCTTGGC
GGTCTGGGTGCCCTCGTAGGGGCGGCCCTCGCCCTCGCCCTCGATCTCGAACTCGTGGCCGTTCACGGAG
CCCTCCATGTGCACCTTGAAGCGCATGAACTCCTTGATGATGGCCATGTTATCCTCCTCGCCCTTGCTCA
ACATAGTAGTGTGCTGGCCACCACGAGTACGGTCACGGTCATGTTCCCCACCAGTATGTTGCTGTCCGTA
GTACTGAGCTCTGTCTTTCAGATCCTGAGCTTTGCTTCCCAACTTCATCCTTGCACTGTCCAACTTGTCT
GATCCCTGTGGGTGCTCTCCCGTTGCGTACCTATTCACAATCAATAGGTATCATACCAAGCATTTTACCT
ATATAGATGATATACACAGACACATTCAAGCTAGCTAGGTCAAATTTCGTATTTAGTTAACCAAATGTTC
CCTAGAATTTGCAATTTCTTATTGTTACATTTGTTATTCGACCAAAAAAATTGATCCAAAGCTACTGGCT
CAACACATGCATGCACATATTGCACAAAATTATGAAGTAAGATGATAAATGTGTGCTTACTTGTAAATCC
AAGAGAAAACGGTTATAGCGGCAATGCCAAACCCTCCAGAGGAAAGAAAACCGGTGATGAGGAGTGCAAC
TGTGATGAGAGCCGGGACAAGGATTGGGCTGAAGATAACGAGCAGAGGTGTTGCAACAGTCAAAGCTATG
ACAGTTCCAACAAGGGTAAGGCTGGAGAGAACAAGGAGGGAACCACCAGCTGTGACAGCAGTTGCAGCTT
TAGCAATCTGCCTAGACTTGGAGTAGTCAGATCCTCGTCCGGACATCTGGTACTGATCTCGATCTCGGCC
CATCATCGGGTACTGGTCCCTGCCGATGATATCGTGATGGGTTCCTCTAGCTGTATCCGCCATTTTTTTG
TTCTTGTTTACTAGAGAGAATGAGATTTTGAATGAGAGATTGATCAAAAAGATGTGTATATATTTTGGAA
GAGGTAGGAGTGTTTGTTAGATATATTAAGAAAGGAGACGAGAAGTCACGTGTCAATGGAGACATCATGC
AATTGTAGGCCACGTGTTAATGGCGTCACCATGCAGCCGCTGCATGTGTTAACGAGAGGAGTCTATTCAA
AGACACGTTTGTTTTTTGCCTAGCTCAGAATGTGGCGTTGGCATCGAACCGAAACATAAAACGCAAAACG
AACCTTTGGGCTCGTCAGTATGGGTTTGGGCCTTCAATAGATTCCTTCTATACGGCCCACATATCCACTA
TTGGCAACAAAATTAGAAAAATTTAGGATTTAGTTTTAAAATTTGTTCCGCGACATTCTAGAACAATGAA
GAAAATGGATACAAATAATAAATCTATCTGCCTCTTAAAAGTTCCAAATTTCACCACGTCACTGCTTTGA
TAATGCAGGTCCTCGTCGTCTCTCCTCCGCTCATCGCCGCCGCATCTCTCTCTAAACCTCTCAATTCTCT
CTCTAAAGCCGCACTCTCTTTCTCCAGAGCCAAACCCATTTGTCCTTTCCCTCAAACCTCTCGACGACCA
ATCTCCGTATACAAATCCCCAATGAACAACCTTTTCAACAGACTCGGATTCGGGTCTGGTCCTCAAGCCC
AAGCTGACCCATCTTCCGCCGCAATCGCCCAAGGACCCGACGATGATGTTCCGTCTTCAGGTCAGCAATT
CGCGCAATTTGGCGCCGGTTGTTTCTGGGGAGTGGAGCTAGCTTACCAGAGAGTTCCTGGTGTGACCAAG
ACCGAGGTTGGGTATAGCCATGGCATCGTGCACAATCCGAGTTACGAGGATGTCTGTACTGGCACTACGG
GACATAACGAGGTTGTTAGAGTTCAGTATGATCCCAAAGAGTGTAGCTTTGAGAGCTTGCTTGATGTTTT
CTGGAATCGTCATGATCCAACCACCTTGAATCGTCAGGTGATTGATTGCTTTAACCCTAAAAATCTAGAC
GTTATCAGTATCAGATCGTAATTTGAATCAATAGAGAGCTCTATGTGTGTTCTGCATTTGGGGCTGAATT
GTTTATTAGATAACAACGACTAGATTCACCTGTTTAGACGAACTCTCTGTCCCTTAGTCTTTAGTTCTAC
ATACATTTGGTAGTCTCAAGTAACTATTGGCTAAGTTGTTATGAGCTAGTTAGAATCTCAGGCCTTGTTG
ATATGAGGATTCGTGTTTGATTATGTGGAAGTGACATTGCCATTTCCATTTTCGTATGCGATCTTGTACT
TGAGTCTGTTCTTGTTCATGTTACTATACCTACATACACTTGAAGTAGTGAATTCCTTATCTTTAATCAT
ATTCCATAGTCCATACCATAGCACATACAGTAGTTATATGCTGCAGAAGAGATCCAACAAAACATTCACA
ATGGATTATAGAAACATTTGTTTATTCATTATAATGAGATCTTACATTCATTTAATATTAGAAAAAGCCA
CAAATTCATAACACAACAAGCCAAGAAAAAAACACAAACTTAAGCACACAAGCTATTTATTTGACACACC
AAATATTTCATCTTCATCTTCATATGAGCTCGCAGCTACTTGTACAGCTCGTCCATGCCGAGAGTGATCC
CGGCGGCGGTCACGAACTCCAGCAGGACCATGTGATCGCGCTTCTCGTTGGGGTCTTTGCTCAGCTTGGA
CTGGTAGCTCAGGTAGTGGTTGTCGGGCAGCAGCACGGGGCCGTCGCCGATGGGGGTGTTCTGCTGGTAG
TGGTCGGCGAGCTGCACGCCGCCGTCCTCGATGTTGTGGCGGATCTTGAAGTTGGCCTTGATGCCGTTCT
TCTGCTTGTCGGCGGTGATATAGACGTTGTGGCTGTTGTAGTTGTACTCCAGCTTGTGCCCCAGGATGTT
GCCGTCCTCCTTGAAGTCGATGCCCTTCAGCTCGATGCGGTTCACCAGGGTGTCGCCCTCGAACTTCACC
TCGGCGCGGGTCTTGTAGTTGCCGTCGTCCTTGAAGAAGATGGTGCGCTCCTGGACGTAGCCTTCGGGCA
TGGCGGACTTGAAGAAGTCGTGCTGCTTCATGTGGTCGGGGTAGCGGGCGAAGCACTGCAGGCCGTAGCC
CAGGGTGGTCACGAGGGTGGGCCAGGGCACGGGCAGCTTGCCGGTGGTGCAGATCAGCTTCAGGGTCAGC
TTGCCGTAGGTGGCATCGCCCTCGCCCTCGCCGGACACGCTGAACTTGTGGCCGTTTACGTCGCCGTCCA
GCTCGACCAGGATGGGCACCACCCCGGTGAACAGCTCCTCGCCCTTGCTCACCATGGATCCGCCTCCACC
ACTAGTGCCACCGCTGCCACCGCTAGCACCTGAACTTGAAGAGCCGGAACCAGATCCGGACCCTGAACCC
GAACCTGATCCTGATCCGGACCCACTACCTGAGCCAGATCCGGAGCCAGAACCTGAAGCAGCAGCGGAGC
CTGCAGCGGCCGCCGATCCAGAGCCGCTGCCGGAACCACTCCCTGAGCCCGATCCAGAGCCGCTTCCGGA
ACCACTCCCTGATGCAGACGCACTAGCGGCTGTCGAACCTGAAGAGCTAGTAAACTTAGTAACAGCCTTA
GTTCCTTCAGAAACAGCATGCTTAGCAAGTTCACCAGGTAACACTAGTCTAACAGCTGTCTGAATCTCCC
TAGAAGTAATCGTAGGTTTCTTATTATACCTAGCTAATTTTGAAGCTTCTTGCGCAAGTTTCTCGAATAT
ATCATTGATAAAACTGTTCATAATCCCCATAGCTTTACTTGAGATTCCAATATCTGGATGAACTTGTTTC
AACACCTTGAAGATGTAGATCTTGTATGTCTCTGTGCTTTTCTTGACTCGTTTCTTCTTCTTCTCGACTC
CTCCGGTGACTGCTTCTTTTGGTAGTTTTTTTCCGGCTTTTGGTTTCTTCTCTGCTGGTGCTTTTTCGGC
TACTTTCTCTTCTTCTGCTGGAGCTTTCTCTGCGGGCTTTTTCTCTGCTGGTTTCTTTCCGGCTTTTGGT
GCCATTGTTTGTTAATCAGAAAAACTCAGATTAATCTACAAATTCGATCGCACAAACTAGAAACTAACAC
CAGATCTAGATAGAAATCACAAATCGAAGAGTAATTATTCGACAAAACTCAAATTATTTGAACAAATCGG
ATGATATCTATGAAACCCTAATCGAGAATTAAGATGATATCTAACGATCAAACCCAGAAAATCGTCTTCG
ATCTAAGATTAACAGAATCTAAACCAAAGAACATATACGAAATTGGGATCGAACGAAAACAAAATCGAAG
ATTTTGAGAGAATAAGGAACACAGAAATTTACCTTGATCACGGTAGAGAGAATTGAGAGAAAGTTTTTAA
GATTTTGAGAAATTGAAATCTGAATTGTGAAGAAGAAGAGCTCTTTGGGTATTGTTTTATAGAAGAAGAA
GAAGAAAAGACGAGGACGACTAGGTCACGAGAAAGCTAAGGCGGTGAAGCAATAGCTAATAATAAAATGA
CACGTGTATTGAGCGTTGTTTACACGCAAAGTTGTTTTTGGCTAATTGCCTTATTTTTAGGTTGAGGAAA
AGTATTTGTGCTTTGAGTTGATAAACACGACTCGTGTGTGCCGGCTGCAACCACTTTGACGCCGTTTATT
ACTGACTCGTCGAGGTTGACTGTAGCAGGTGCCATGGTAATTCTGACAGGATATATTGGCGGGTAAACCT
AAGAGAAAAGAGCGTTTATTAGAATAATCGGATATTTAAAAGGGCGTGAAAAGGTTTATCCGTTCGTCCA
TTTGTATGTGCATGCCAACCACAGGGTTCCCCTCGGGATCAAAGTACTTTGATCCAACCCCTCCGCTGCT
ATAGTGCAGTCGGCTTCTGACGTTCAGTGCAGCCGTCATCTGAAAACGACATGTCGCACAAGTCCTAAGT
TACGCGACAGGCTGCCGCCCTGCCCTTTTCCTGGCGTTTTCTTGTCGCGTGTTTTAGTCGCATAAAGTAG
AATACTTGCGACTAGAACCGGAGACATTACGCCATGAACAAGAGCGCCGCCGCTGGCCTGCTGGGCTATG
CCCGCGTCAGCACCGACGACCAGGACTTGACCAACCAACGGGCCGAACTGCACGCGGCCGGCTGCACCAA
GCTGTTTTCCGAGAAGATCACCGGCACCAGGCGCGACCGCCCGGAGCTGGCCAGGATGCTTGACCACCTA
CGCCCTGGCGACGTTGTGACAGTGACCAGGCTAGACCGCCTGGCCCGCAGCACCCGCGACCTACTGGACA
TTGCCGAGCGCATCCAGGAGGCCGGCGCGGGCCTGCGTAGCCTGGCAGAGCCGTGGGCCGACACCACCAC
GCCGGCCGGCCGCATGGTGTTGACCGTGTTCGCCGGCATTGCCGAGTTCGAGCGTTCCCTAATCATCGAC
CGCACCCGGAGCGGGCGCGAGGCCGCCAAGGCCCGAGGCGTGAAGTTTGGCCCCCGCCCTACCCTCACCC
CGGCACAGATCGCGCACGCCCGCGAGCTGATCGACCAGGAAGGCCGCACCGTGAAAGAGGCGGCTGCACT
GCTTGGCGTGCATCGCTCGACCCTGTACCGCGCACTTGAGCGCAGCGAGGAAGTGACGCCCACCGAGGCC
AGGCGGCGCGGTGCCTTCCGTGAGGACGCATTGACCGAGGCCGACGCCCTGGCGGCCGCCGAGAATGAAC
GCCAAGAGGAACAAGCATGAAACCGCACCAGGACGGCCAGGACGAACCGTTTTTCATTACCGAAGAGATC
GAGGCGGAGATGATCGCGGCCGGGTACGTGTTCGAGCCGCCCGCGCACCTCTCAACCGTGCGGCTGCATG
AAATCCTGGCCGGTTTGTCTGATGCCAAGCTGGCGGCCTGGCCGGCCAGCTTGGCCGCTGAAGAAACCGA
GCGCCGCCGTCTAAAAAGGTGATGTGTATTTGAGTAAAACAGCTTGCGTCATGCGGTCGCTGCGTATATG
ATGCGATGAGTAAATAAACAAATACGCAAGGGGAACGCATGAAGGTTATCGCTGTACTTAACCAGAAAGG
CGGGTCAGGCAAGACGACCATCGCAACCCATCTAGCCCGCGCCCTGCAACTCGCCGGGGCCGATGTTCTG
TTAGTCGATTCCGATCCCCAGGGCAGTGCCCGCGATTGGGCGGCCGTGCGGGAAGATCAACCGCTAACCG
TTGTCGGCATCGACCGCCCGACGATTGACCGCGACGTGAAGGCCATCGGCCGGCGCGACTTCGTAGTGAT
CGACGGAGCGCCCCAGGCGGCGGACTTGGCTGTGTCCGCGATCAAGGCAGCCGACTTCGTGCTGATTCCG
GTGCAGCCAAGCCCTTACGACATATGGGCCACCGCCGACCTGGTGGAGCTGGTTAAGCAGCGCATTGAGG
TCACGGATGGAAGGCTACAAGCGGCCTTTGTCGTGTCGCGGGCGATCAAAGGCACGCGCATCGGCGGTGA
GGTTGCCGAGGCGCTGGCCGGGTACGAGCTGCCCATTCTTGAGTCCCGTATCACGCAGCGCGTGAGCTAC
CCAGGCACTGCCGCCGCCGGCACAACCGTTCTTGAATCAGAACCCGAGGGCGACGCTGCCCGCGAGGTCC
AGGCGCTGGCCGCTGAAATTAAATCAAAACTCATTTGAGTTAATGAGGTAAAGAGAAAATGAGCAAAAGC
ACAAACACGCTAAGTGCCGGCCGTCCGAGCGCACGCAGCAGCAAGGCTGCAACGTTGGCCAGCCTGGCAG
ACACGCCAGCCATGAAGCGGGTCAACTTTCAGTTGCCGGCGGAGGATCACACCAAGCTGAAGATGTACGC
GGTACGCCAAGGCAAGACCATTACCGAGCTGCTATCTGAATACATCGCGCAGCTACCAGAGTAAATGAGC
AAATGAATAAATGAGTAGATGAATTTTAGCGGCTAAAGGAGGCGGCATGGAAAATCAAGAACAACCAGGC
ACCGACGCCGTGGAATGCCCCATGTGTGGAGGAACGGGCGGTTGGCCAGGCGTAAGCGGCTGGGTTGCCT
GCCGGCCCTGCAATGGCACTGGAACCCCCAAGCCCGAGGAATCGGCGTGAGCGGTCGCAAACCATCCGGC
CCGGTACAAATCGGCGCGGCGCTGGGTGATGACCTGGTGGAGAAGTTGAAGGCCGCGCAGGCCGCCCAGC
GGCAACGCATCGAGGCAGAAGCACGCCCCGGTGAATCGTGGCAAGCGGCCGCTGATCGAATCCGCAAAGA
ATCCCGGCAACCGCCGGCAGCCGGTGCGCCGTCGATTAGGAAGCCGCCCAAGGGCGACGAGCAACCAGAT
TTTTTCGTTCCGATGCTCTATGACGTGGGCACCCGCGATAGTCGCAGCATCATGGACGTGGCCGTTTTCC
GTCTGTCGAAGCGTGACCGACGAGCTGGCGAGGTGATCCGCTACGAGCTTCCAGACGGGCACGTAGAGGT
TTCCGCAGGGCCGGCCGGCATGGCCAGTGTGTGGGATTACGACCTGGTACTGATGGCGGTTTCCCATCTA
ACCGAATCCATGAACCGATACCGGGAAGGGAAGGGAGACAAGCCCGGCCGCGTGTTCCGTCCACACGTTG
CGGACGTACTCAAGTTCTGCCGGCGAGCCGATGGCGGAAAGCAGAAAGACGACCTGGTAGAAACCTGCAT
TCGGTTAAACACCACGCACGTTGCCATGCAGCGTACGAAGAAGGCCAAGAACGGCCGCCTGGTGACGGTA
TCCGAGGGTGAAGCCTTGATTAGCCGCTACAAGATCGTAAAGAGCGAAACCGGGCGGCCGGAGTACATCG
AGATCGAGCTAGCTGATTGGATGTACCGCGAGATCACAGAAGGCAAGAACCCGGACGTGCTGACGGTTCA
CCCCGATTACTTTTTGATCGATCCCGGCATCGGCCGTTTTCTCTACCGCCTGGCACGCCGCGCCGCAGGC
AAGGCAGAAGCCAGATGGTTGTTCAAGACGATCTACGAACGCAGTGGCAGCGCCGGAGAGTTCAAGAAGT
TCTGTTTCACCGTGCGCAAGCTGATCGGGTCAAATGACCTGCCGGAGTACGATTTGAAGGAGGAGGCGGG
GCAGGCTGGCCCGATCCTAGTCATGCGCTACCGCAACCTGATCGAGGGCGAAGCATCCGCCGGTTCCTAA
TGTACGGAGCAGATGCTAGGGCAAATTGCCCTAGCAGGGGAAAAAGGTCGAAAAGGACTCTTTCCTGTGG
ATAGCACGTACATTGGGAACCCAAAGCCGTACATTGGGAACCGGAACCCGTACATTGGGAACCCAAAGCC
GTACATTGGGAACCGGTCACACATGTAAGTGACTGATATAAAAGAGAAAAAAGGCGATTTTTCCGCCTAA
AACTCTTTAAAACTTATTAAAACTCTTAAAACCCGCCTGGCCTGTGCATAACTGTCTGGCCAGCGCACAG
CCGAAGAGCTGCAAAAAGCGCCTACCCTTCGGTCGCTGCGCTCCCTACGCCCCGCCGCTTCGCGTCGGCC
TATCGCGGCCGCTGGCCGCTCAAAAATGGCTGGCCTACGGCCAGGCAATCTACCAGGGCGCGGACAAGCC
GCGCCGTCGCCACTCGACCGCCGGCGCCCACATCAAGGCACCCTGCCTCGCGCGTTTCGGTGATGACGGT
GAAAACCTCTGACACATGCAGCTCCCGGTGACGGTCACAGCTTGTCTGTAAGCGGATGCCGGGAGCAGAC
AAGCCCGTCAGGGCGCGTCAGCGGGTGTTGGCGGGTGTCGGGGCGCAGCCATGACCCAGTCACGTAGCGA
TAGCGGAGTGTATACTGGCTTAACTATGCGGCATCAGAGCAGATTGTACTGAGAGTGCACCATATGCGGT
GTGAAATACCGCACAGATGCGTAAGGAGAAAATACCGCATCAGGCGCTCTTCCGCTTCCTCGCTCACTGA
CTCGCTGCGCTCGGTCGTTCGGCTGCGGCGAGCGGTATCAGCTCACTCAAAGGCGGTAATACGGTTATCC
ACAGAATCAGGGGATAACGCAGGAAAGAACATGTGAGCAAAAGGCCAGCAAAAGGCCAGGAACCGTAAAA
AGGCCGCGTTGCTGGCGTTTTTCCATAGGCTCCGCCCCCCTGACGAGCATCACAAAAATCGACGCTCAAG
TCAGAGGTGGCGAAACCCGACAGGACTATAAAGATACCAGGCGTTTCCCCCTGGAAGCTCCCTCGTGCGC
TCTCCTGTTCCGACCCTGCCGCTTACCGGATACCTGTCCGCCTTTCTCCCTTCGGGAAGCGTGGCGCTTT
CTCATAGCTCACGCTGTAGGTATCTCAGTTCGGTGTAGGTCGTTCGCTCCAAGCTGGGCTGTGTGCACGA
ACCCCCCGTTCAGCCCGACCGCTGCGCCTTATCCGGTAACTATCGTCTTGAGTCCAACCCGGTAAGACAC
GACTTATCGCCACTGGCAGCAGCCACTGGTAACAGGATTAGCAGAGCGAGGTATGTAGGCGGTGCTACAG
AGTTCTTGAAGTGGTGGCCTAACTACGGCTACACTAGAAGGACAGTATTTGGTATCTGCGCTCTGCTGAA
GCCAGTTACCTTCGGAAAAAGAGTTGGTAGCTCTTGATCCGGCAAACAAACCACCGCTGGTAGCGGTGGT
TTTTTTGTTTGCAAGCAGCAGATTACGCGCAGAAAAAAAGGATCTCAAGAAGATCCTTTGATCTTTTCTA
CGGGGTCTGACGCTCAGTGGAACGAAAACTCACGTTAAGGGATTTTGGTCATGCATTCTAGGTGATTAGA
AAAACTCATCGAGCATCAAATGAAACTGCAATTTATTCATATCAGGATTATCAATACCATATTTTTGAAA
AAGCCGTTTCTGTAATGAAGGAGAAAACTCACCGAGGCAGTTCCATAGGATGGCAAGATCCTGGTATCGG
TCTGCGATTCCGACTCGTCCAACATCAATACAACCTATTAATTTCCCCTCGTCAAAAATAAGGTTATCAA
GTGAGAAATCACCATGAGTGACGACTGAATCCGGTGAGAATGGCAAAAGTTTATGCATTTCTTTCCAGAC
TTGTTCAACAGGCCAGCCATTACGCTCGTCATCAAAATCACTCGCATCAACCAAACCGTTATTCATTCGT
GATTGCGCCTGAGCGAGTCGAAATACGCGATCGCTGTTAAAAGGACAATTACAAACAGGAATCGAATGCA
ACCGGCGCAGGAACACTGCCAGCGCATCAACAATATTTTCACCTGAATCAGGATATTCTTCTAATACCTG
GAATGCTGTTTTCCCTGGGATCGCAGTGGTGAGTAACCATGCATCATCAGGAGTACGGATAAAATGCTTG
ATGGTCGGAAGAGGCATAAATTCCGTCAGCCAGTTTAGTCTGACCATCTCATCTGTAACATCATTGGCAA
CGCTACCTTTGCCATGTTTCAGAAACAACTCTGGCGCATCGGGCTTCCCATACAATCGGTAGATTGTCGC
ACCTGATTGCCCGACATTATCGCGAGCCCATTTATACCCATATAAATCAGCATCCATGTTGGAATTTAAT
CGCGGCCTTGAGCAAGACGTTTCCCGTTGAATATGGCTCATAACAGAACTTATTATTTCCTTCCTCTTTT
CTACAGTATTTAAAGATACCCCAAGAAGCTAATTATAACAAGACGAACTCCAATTCACTGTTCCTTGCAT
TCTAAAACCTTAAATACCAGAAAACAGCTTTTTCAAAGTTGTTTTCAAAGTTGGCGTATAACATAGTATC
GACGGAGCCGATTTTGAAACCGCGGTGATCACAGGCAGCAACGCTCTGTCATCGTTACAATCAACATGCT
ACCCTCCGCGAGATCATCCGTGTTTCAAACCCGGCAGCTTAGTTGCCGTTCTTCCGAATAGCATCGGTAA
CATGAGCAAAGTCTGCCGCCTTACAACGGCTCTCCCGCTGACGCCGTCCCGGACTGATGGGCTGCCTGTA
TCGAGTGGTGATTTTGTGCCGAGCTGCCGGTCGGGGAGCTGTTGGCTGGCTGGTGGCAGGATATATTGTG
GTGTAAACA
Features (pLannotate 1.2.2; 17 found; start..end, strand, type, name):
     32..250     -  terminator     NOS terminator (fragment): nopaline synthase terminator and poly(A) signal
    277..984     -  CDS            mCherry: mCherry is a basic (constitutively fluorescent) red fluorescent protein published in 2004, derived from Discosoma sp.. It is reported to be a very rapidly-maturing monomer with low acid sensitivity.
    985..1701    -  CDS            OLEO2_BRANA: Experimental evidence at protein level: Swiss-Prot protein existence level 1. May have a structural role to stabilize the lipid body during desiccation of the seed by preventing coalescence of the oil. Probably interacts with both lipid and phospholipid moieties of lipid bodies. May also provide recognition signals for specific lipase anchorage in lipolysis during seedling growth. From Brassica napus (Rape).
   2243..2767    +  CDS            MSR4 (fragment): MSRA4_ARATH - Also known as PMSR, PMSR4. Experimental evidence at protein level: Swiss-Prot protein existence level 1. Catalyzes the reduction of methionine sulfoxide (MetSO) to methionine in proteins. Plays a protective role against oxidative stress by restoring activity to proteins that have been inactivated by methionine oxidation. Prevents the methionine sulfoxidation of the heat shock protein HSP21 and its subsequent inactivation. MSRA family specifically reduces the MetSO S-enantiomer. From Arabidopsis thaliana (Mouse-ear cress).
   3136..3384    -  terminator     HSP terminator: efficient transcription terminator from the Arabidopsis thaliana heat shock protein 18.2 gene (Nagaya et al., 2010)
   3399..4115    -  CDS            mVenus: mVenus is a basic (constitutively fluorescent) yellow fluorescent protein published in 2006, derived from Aequorea victoria. It is reported to be a rapidly-maturing monomer with moderate acid sensitivity.
   4383..4835    -  CDS            H2B3_ARATH: Experimental evidence at protein level: Swiss-Prot protein existence level 1. Core component of nucleosome. Nucleosomes wrap and compact DNA into chromatin, limiting DNA accessibility to the cellular machineries which require DNA as a template. Histones thereby play a central role in transcription regulation, DNA repair, DNA replication and chromosomal stability. DNA accessibility is regulated via a complex set of post-translational modifications of histones, also called histone code, and nucleosome remodeling. From Arabidopsis thaliana (Mouse-ear cress).
   5504..5528    +  misc_feature   RB T-DNA repeat: right border repeat from nopaline C58 T-DNA
   5868..6269    +  CDS            Y4CG_SINFN (fragment): Protein inferred from homology: Swiss-Prot protein existence level 3. From Sinorhizobium fredii (strain NBRC 101917 / NGR234).
   6829..7458    +  CDS            pVS1 StaA: stability protein from the Pseudomonas plasmid pVS1 (Heeb et al., 2000)
   7887..8960    +  CDS            pVS1 RepA: replication protein from the Pseudomonas plasmid pVS1 (Heeb et al., 2000)
   9026..9220    +  rep_origin     pVS1 oriV: origin of replication for the Pseudomonas plasmid pVS1 (Heeb et al., 2000)
   9423..9462    +  CDS            rop (fragment): Rop protein, which maintains plasmids at low copy number; rop
   9564..9704    +  misc_feature   bom: basis of mobility region from pBR322
   9890..10478   -  rep_origin     ori: high-copy-number ColE1/pMB1/pBR322/pUC origin of replication
  10566..11381   -  CDS            KanR: aminoglycoside phosphotransferase; aph(3')-Ia; confers resistance to kanamycin in bacteria or G418 (Geneticin®) in eukaryotes
  11814..11838   +  misc_feature   LB T-DNA repeat: left border repeat from nopaline C58 T-DNA
