[The description below was written by a language model from this plasmid's Addgene catalogue record and pLannotate feature annotations shown in this document.]
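Description:
pKD004 is a pCAMBIA-based binary plant expression vector from the GreenGate 2.0 toolkit, catalogued as an empty backbone because it carries a premade marker unit rather than a user insert. It is maintained in E. coli through a high-copy ColE1/pMB1-type origin (with the pBR322 bom region and a remnant of rop) under kanamycin selection from an aph(3')-Ia gene. The pVS1 oriV, RepA and StaA stability functions support replication in Agrobacterium. Nopaline-type left and right border repeats define the T-DNA that is transferred into the plant genome.

Two transcription units lie between the borders. The first, according to the catalogue entry, is pUBQ10:H2B:mVenus:tHSP18.2M. It encodes an Arabidopsis histone H2B fused to the yellow fluorescent protein mVenus and is terminated by the Arabidopsis HSP18.2 terminator. The UBQ10 promoter is named in the record but was not picked up in the feature table. Because H2B is a nucleosome core component, the fusion should label chromatin and so mark nuclei, although the catalogue text calls it a "nuclei membrane marker".

The second unit is the FastRed seed selection cassette, an oleosin coding sequence (annotated by similarity to a Brassica napus oleosin) fused to mCherry and followed by a NOS terminator. This targets red fluorescence to seed oil bodies so that transgenic seeds can be picked visually, without a herbicide or antibiotic marker in planta. Its promoter is not annotated. The MSR4 fragment detected upstream probably reflects genomic sequence adjacent to a promoter region rather than an intended coding part.

The stated use is "braiding", the GreenGate 2.0 procedure for stacking further transcriptional units alongside this ready-made nuclear marker. The record does not annotate the cloning sites used for this.
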