Addgene plasmid #207942: pKD004
Purpose: (Empty Backbone) Premade nuclei membrane marker, pUBQ10:H2B:mVenus:tHSP18.2M:FastRed, for braiding
Depositing lab: Alexis Maizel. Depositing organization: Universitaet Heidelberg. Publication: GreenGate 2.0: Backwards compatible addons for assembly of complex transcriptional units and their stacking with GreenGate. Piepers M, Erbstein K, Reyes-Hernandez J, Song C, Tessi T, Petrasiunaite V, Faerber N, Distel K, Maizel A. PLoS One. 2023 Sep 8;18(9):e0290097. doi: 10.1371/journal.pone.0290097. eCollection 2023. PubMed 37682951.
Backbone
  Vector backbone: pCAMBIA
  Vector type: Plant Expression
Growth in bacteria
  Bacterial resistance: Kanamycin, 50 μg/mL
  Growth temperature: 37°C
  Growth strain: DH5alpha
  Copy number: High Copy
Gene/Insert
  Gene/Insert name: None
Terms and licenses: Academic/Nonprofit Terms; Industry Terms: Not Available to Industry
How to cite: pKD004 was a gift from Alexis Maizel (Addgene plasmid # 207942 ; http://n2t.net/addgene:207942 ; RRID:Addgene_207942)
